Addgene plasmid #36062: pT7-7 asyn S129L
Depositing lab: Hilal Lashuel. Depositing organization: Swiss Federal Institute of Technology (EPFL).
Backbone
  Vector backbone: pT7-7
  Backbone size w/o insert (bp): 2438
  Vector type: Bacterial Expression
Growth in bacteria
  Bacterial resistance: Ampicillin, 100 μg/mL
  Growth temperature: 37°C
  Growth strain: DH5alpha
  Copy number: High Copy
Gene/Insert
  Gene/Insert name: alpha-synuclein S129L
  Species: H. sapiens (human)
  Insert size (bp): 476
  Mutation: S129L
  Entrez Gene: SNCA (a.k.a. NACP, PARK1, PARK4, PD1)
  Promoter: T7
  Cloning method: Restriction Enzyme; 5′ cloning site NdeI (not destroyed); 3′ cloning site HindIII (not destroyed)
  Sequencing primers: 5′ T7; 3′ AmpStop (TCAGGCAACTATGGATGAAC)
Terms and licenses: Academic/Nonprofit Terms; Industry Terms: Not Available to Industry
Depositor comments: Lashuel Lab Plasmid #183
How to cite: pT7-7 asyn S129L was a gift from Hilal Lashuel (Addgene plasmid # 36062 ; http://n2t.net/addgene:36062 ; RRID:Addgene_36062)
