[The description below was written by a language model from this plasmid's Addgene catalogue record and pLannotate feature annotations shown in this document.]
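Description:
pT7-7 asyn S129L is a small bacterial expression plasmid (2,914 bp in the depositor's full sequence) built on the pT7-7 backbone for producing a point mutant of human alpha-synuclein (SNCA) in E. coli. It replicates from a high-copy ColE1/pMB1-type origin and is selected with ampicillin through a β-lactamase gene driven by its own bla promoter. The annotation also picks up short remnants of the rop gene and of the tet promoter. These are non-functional fragments left over from the pBR322-derived ancestry of the backbone, and the truncated rop is consistent with the high copy number listed.

The expression cassette consists of a bacteriophage T7 promoter followed by the efficient ribosome binding site from T7 gene 10. The SNCA coding sequence follows, cloned between NdeI and HindIII sites that both remain intact. Placing the start codon at the NdeI site puts the open reading frame at an optimal distance from the RBS. No affinity or epitope tags are annotated, so the protein appears to be expressed in untagged form. Transcription depends on T7 RNA polymerase, so expression requires a host strain that supplies this enzyme, whereas the DH5alpha strain named in the record serves only for propagation. No lac operator or T7 terminator appears in the feature table.

The insert carries the S129L substitution, which replaces serine 129 with leucine. Serine 129 is well known as a major phosphorylation site of alpha-synuclein, so this variant cannot be phosphorylated at that position. The record does not state a specific purpose, but such a construct is typically used to make recombinant mutant protein for biochemical and aggregation studies related to Parkinson's disease.
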