Features (pLannotate 1.2.2; 8 found; start..end, strand, type, name):
     42..902     -  CDS            AmpR: β-lactamase; bla; confers resistance to ampicillin, carbenicillin, and related antibiotics
    903..1007    -  promoter       AmpR promoter: bla
   1223..1811    +  rep_origin     ori: high-copy-number ColE1/pMB1/pBR322/pUC origin of replication
   2251..2288    -  CDS            rop (fragment): Rop protein, which maintains plasmids at low copy number; rop
   2322..2340    +  promoter       T7 promoter: promoter for bacteriophage T7 RNA polymerase
   2372..2394    +  RBS            RBS: efficient ribosome binding site from bacteriophage T7 gene 10 (Olins and Rangwala, 1989)
   2402..2821    +  CDS            SNCA (sequence partly withheld): SYUA_HUMAN - Also known as NACP, PARK1. Experimental evidence at protein level: Swiss-Prot protein existence level 1. Neuronal protein that plays several roles in synaptic activity such as regulation of synaptic vesicle trafficking and subsequent neurotransmitter release. Participates as a monomer in synaptic vesicle exocytosis by enhancing vesicle priming, fusion and dilation of exocytotic fusion pores (PubMed:28288128, PubMed:30404828). Mechanistically, acts by increasing local Ca(2+) release from microdomains which is essential for the enhancement of ATP-induced exocytosis (PubMed:30404828)
   2885..2903    -  promoter       tet promoter (fragment): E. coli promoter for tetracycline efflux protein gene
>Addgene plasmid #36062 | pT7-7 asyn S129L | depositor full sequence | sequence record 44518 | pT7-7 asyn S129L sequence 2914 bps
AAATCAATCTAAAGTATATATGAGTAAACTTGGTCTGACAGTTACCAATGCTTAATCAGTGAGGCACCTA
TCTCAGCGATCTGTCTATTTCGTTCATCCATAGTTGCCTGACTCCCCGTCGTGTAGATAACTACGATACG
GGAGGGCTTACCATCTGGCCCCAGTGCTGCAATGATACCGCGAGACCCACGCTCACCGGCTCCAGATTTA
TCAGCAATAAACCAGCCAGCCGGAAGGGCCGAGCGCAGAAGTGGTCCTGCAACTTTATCCGCCTCCATCC
AGTCTATTAATTGTTGCCGGGAAGCTAGAGTAAGTAGTTCGCCAGTTAATAGTTTGCGCAACGTTGTTGC
CATTGCTACAGGCATCGTGGTGTCACGCTCGTCGTTTGGTATGGCTTCATTCAGCTCCGGTTCCCAACGA
TCAAGGCGAGTTACATGATCCCCCATGTTGTGCAAAAAAGCGGTTAGCTCCTTCGGTCCTCCGATCGTTG
TCAGAAGTAAGTTGGCCGCAGTGTTATCACTCATGGTTATGGCAGCACTGCATAATTCTCTTACTGTCAT
GCCATCCGTAAGATGCTTTTCTGTGACTGGTGAGTACTCAACCAAGTCATTCTGAGAATAGTGTATGCGG
CGACCGAGTTGCTCTTGCCCGGCGTCAACACGGGATAATACCGCGCCACATAGCAGAACTTTAAAAGTGC
TCATCATTGGAAAACGTTCTTCGGGGCGAAAACTCTCAAGGATCTTACCGCTGTTGAGATCCAGTTCGAT
GTAACCCACTCGTGCACCCAACTGATCTTCAGCATCTTTTACTTTCACCAGCGTTTCTGGGTGAGCAAAA
ACAGGAAGGCAAAATGCCGCAAAAAAGGGAATAAGGGCGACACGGAAATGTTGAATACTCATACTCTTCC
TTTTTCAATATTATTGAAGCATTTATCAGGGTTATTGTCTCATGAGCGGATACATATTTGAATGTATTTA
GAAAAATAAACAAATAGGGGTTCCGCGCACATTTCCCCGAAAAGTGCCACCTGACGTCTAAGAAACCATT
ATTATCATGACATTAACCTATAAAAATAGGCGTATCACGAGGCCCTTTCGTCTTCAAGAATTAAAAGGAT
CTAGGTGAAGATCCTTTTTGATAATCTCATGACCAAAATCCCTTAACGTGAGTTTTCGTTCCACTGAGCG
TCAGACCCCGTAGAAAAGATCAAAGGATCTTCTTGAGATCCTTTTTTTCTGCGCGTAATCTGCTGCTTGC
AAACAAAAAAACCACCGCTACCAGCGGTGGTTTGTTTGCCGGATCAAGAGCTACCAACTCTTTTTCCGAA
GGTAACTGGCTTCAGCAGAGCGCAGATACCAAATACTGTCCTTCTAGTGTAGCCGTAGTTAGGCCACCAC
TTCAAGAACTCTGTAGCACCGCCTACATACCTCGCTCTGCTAATCCTGTTACCAGTGGCTGCTGCCAGTG
GCGATAAGTCGTGTCTTACCGGGTTGGACTCAAGACGATAGTTACCGGATAAGGCGCAGCGGTCGGGCTG
AACGGGGGGTTCGTGCACACAGCCCAGCTTGGAGCGAACGACCTACACCGAACTGAGATACCTACAGCGT
GAGCATTGAGAAAGCGCCACGCTTCCCGAAGGGAGAAAGGCGGACAGGTATCCGGTAAGCGGCAGGGTCG
GAACAGGAGAGCGCACGAGGGAGCTTCCAGGGGGAAACGCCTGGTATCTTTATAGTCCTGTCGGGTTTCG
CCACCTCTGACTTGAGCGTCGATTTTTGTGATGCTCGTCAGGGGGGCGGAGCCTATGGAAAAACGCCAGC
AACGCGGCCTTTTTACGGTTCCTGGCCTTTTGCTGGCCTTTTGCTCACATGTTCTTTCCTGCGTTATCCC
CTGATTCTGTGGATAACCGTATTACCGCCTTTGAGTGAGCTGATACCGCTCGCCGCAGCCGAACGACCGA
GCGCAGCGAGTCAGTGAGCGAGGAAGCGGAAGAGCGCCTGATGCGGTATTTTCTCCTTACGCATCTGTGC
GGTATTTCACACCGCATACAGATCTGTATGGTGCACTCTCAGTACAATCTGCTCTGATGCCGCATAGTTA
AGCCAGTATATACACTCCGCTATCGCTACGTGACTGGGTCATGGCTGCGCCCCGACACCCGCCAACACCC
GCTGACGCGCCCTGACGGGCTTGTCTGCTCCCGGCATCCGCTTACAGACAAGCTGTGACCGTCTCCGGGA
GCTGCATGTGTCAGAGGTTTTCACCGTCATCACCGAAACGCGCGAGGCCCAGCGATTCGAACTTCTGATA
GACTTCGAAATTAATACGACTCACTATAGGGAGACCACAACGGTTTCCCTCTAGAAATAATTTTGTTTAA
CTTTAAGAAGGAGATATACATATGGATGTATTCATGAAAGGACTTTCAAAGGCCAAGGAGGGAGTTGTGG
CTGCTGCTGAGAAAACCAAACAGGGTGTGGCAGAAGCAGCAGGAAAGACAAAAGAG
[192 nt withheld, positions 2507-2698]
TTGGGCAAGAATGAAGAAGGAGCCCCACAGGAAGGAATTCTGGAAGATATGCCTGTGGATCCTGACAATG
AGGCTTATGAAATGCCTCTCGAGGAAGGGTATCAAGACTACGAACCTGAAGCCTAAGAAATATCTTTGCT
CCCAGTTTCTTGAGATCTGCTGACAGATGTTCCATCCAAGCTTATCATCGATGATAAGCTGTCAAACATG
AGAATT
