>Addgene plasmid #36062 | pT7-7 asyn S129L | addgene partial sequence | sequence record 45253 | T7 5'-TAATACGACTCACTATAGGG-3'
TTACTTTAGAAGGAGATATACATATGGATGTATTCATGAAAGGACTTTCAAAGGCCAAGGAGGGAGTTGT
GGCTGCTGCTGAGAAAACCAAACAGGGTGTGGCAGAAGCAGCAGGAAAGACAAAAGAG
[192 nt withheld, positions 129-320]
TTGGGCAAGAATGAAGAAGGAGCCCCACAGGAAGGAATTCTGGAAGATATGCCTGTGGATCCTGACAATG
AGGCTTATGAAATGCCTCTCGAGGAAGGGTATCAAGACTACGAACCTGAAGCCTAAGAAATATCTTTGCT
CCCAGTTTCTTGAGATCTGCTGACAGATGTTCCATCCAAGCTTATCGATGATAAGCTGTCAAACATGAGA
ATTAAATCAATCTAAAGTATATATGAGTAAACTTGGTCTGACAGTTACCAATGCTTAATCAGTGAGGCAC
CTATCTCAGCGATCTGTCTATTTCGTTCATCCATAGTTGCCTGACTCCCCGTCGTGTAGATAACTACGAT
ACGGGAGGGCTTACCATCTGGCCCCAGTGCTGCAATGATACCGCGAGACCCACGCTCACCGGCTCCAGAT
TTATCAGCAATAAACCAGCCAGCCGGAAGGGCCGAGCGCAGAAGTGGTCCTGCAACTTTATCCGCCTCCA
TCCAGTCTATTAATT
